>Addgene plasmid #243926 | pUPD3_PARTPRM_cI857_PR | addgene full sequence | sequence record 487719 | Addgene NGS Result
GGTCTCGGGAGTCAGCCAAACGTTTCTTCAGGCCACTGACTAGCGATAACTTTCCCCACAACGGAACAAC
TCTCATTGCATGGGATCATTGGGTACTGTGGGTTTAGTGGTTGTAAAAACACCTGACCGCTATCCCTGAT
CAGTTTCTTGAAGGTAAACTCATCACCCCCAAGTCTGGCTATGCAGAAATCACCTGGCTCAACAGCCTGC
TCAGGGTCAACGAGAATTAACATTCCGTCAGGAAAGCTTGGCTTGGAGCCTGTTGGTGCGGTCATGGAAT
TACCTTCAACCTCAAGCCAGAATGCAGAATCACTGGCTTTTTTGGTTGTGCTTACCCATCTCTCCGCATC
ACCTTTGGTAAAGGTTCTAAGCTCAGGTGAGAACATCCCTGCCTGAACATGAGAAAAAACAGGGTACTCA
TACTCACTTCTAAGTGACGGCTGCATACTAACCGCTTCATACATCTCGTAGATTTCTCTGGCGATTGAAG
GGCTAAATTCTTCAACGCTAACTTTGAGAATTTTTGTAAGCAATGCGGCGTTATAAGCATTTAATGCATT
GATGCCATTAAATAAAGCACCAACGCCTGACTGCCCCATCCCCATCTTGTCTGCGACAGATTCCTGGGAT
AAGCCAAGTTCATTTTTCTTTTTTTCATAAATTGCTTTAAGGCGACGTGCGTCCTCAAGCTGCTCTTGTG
TTAATGGTTTCTTTTTTGTGCTCATACGTTAAATCTATCACCGCAAGGGATAAATATCTAACACCGTGCG
TGTTGACTATTTTACCTCTGGCGGTGATAATGGTTGCACAAACGAGACCACTCATCGCCCAATCACTAGT
GAATTCGTTCTATAGTGTCACCTAAATACCATAGAGCCGTTGGTCATAGCTGTTTCCTGTCCAGGCATCA
TGACACGGTTATCCACAGAATCAGGGGATAACGCAGGAAAGAACATGTGAGCAAAAGGCCAGCAAAAGGC
CAGGAACCGTAAAAAGGCCGCGTTGCTGGCGTTTTTCCATAGGCTCCGCCCCCCTGACGAGCATCACAAA
AATCGACGCTCAAGTCAGAGGTGGCGAAACCCGACAGGACTATAAAGATACCAGGCGTTTCCCCCTGGAA
GCTCCCTCGTGCGCTCTCCTGTTCCGACCCTGCCGCTTACCGGATACCTGTCCGCCTTTCTCCCTTCGGG
AAGCGTGGCGCTTTCTCATAGCTCACGCTGTAGGTATCTCAGTTCGGTGTAGGTCGTTCGCTCCAAGCTG
GGCTGTGTGCACGAACCCCCCGTTCAGCCCGACCGCTGCGCCTTATCCGGTAACTATCGTCTTGAGTCCA
ACCCGGTAAGACACGACTTATCGCCACTGGCAGCAGCCACTGGTAACAGGATTAGCAGAGCGAGGTATGT
AGGCGGTGCTACAGAGTTCTTGAAGTGGTGGCCTAACTACGGCTACACTAGAAGAACAGTATTTGGTATC
TGCGCTCTGCTGAAGCCAGTTACCTTCGGAAAAAGAGTTGGTAGCTCTTGATCCGGCAAACAAACCACCG
CTGGTAGCGGTGGTTTTTTTGTTTGCAAGCAGCAGATTACGCGCAGAAAAAAAGGATCTCAAGAAGATCC
TTTGATCTTTTCTACGGGGTCTGACGCTCAGTGGAACGAAAACTCACGTTAAGGGATTTTGGTCATGAGA
TTATCAAAAAGGATCTTCACCTAGATCCTTTTGTGATGATCGGCACGTAAGAGGTTCCAACTTTCACCAT
AATGAAATAAGATCACTACCGGGCGTATTTTTTGAGTTATCGAGATTTTCAGGAGCTAAGGAAGCTAAAA
TGGAGAAAAAAATCACTGGATATACCACCGTTGATATATCCCAATGGCATCGTAAAGAACATTTTGAGGC
ATTTCAGTCAGTTGCTCAATGTACCTATAACCAGACCGTTCAGCTGGATATTACGGCCTTTTTAAAGACC
GTAAAGAAAAATAAGCACAAGTTTTATCCGGCCTTTATTCACATTCTTGCCCGCCTGATGAATGCTCATC
CGGAATTCCGTATGGCAATGAAAGACGGTGAGCTGGTGATATGGGATAGTGTTCACCCTTGTTACACCGT
TTTCCATGAGCAAACTGAAACGTTTTCATCGCTCTGGAGTGAATACCACGACGATTTCCGGCAGTTTCTA
CACATATATTCGCAAGATGTGGCGTGTTACGGTGAAAACCTGGCCTATTTCCCTAAAGGGTTTATTGAGA
ATATGTTTTTCGTGTCAGCCAATCCCTGGGTGAGTTTCACCAGTTTTGATTTAAACGTGGCCAATATGGA
CAACTTCTTCGCCCCCGTTTTCACCATGGGCAAATATTATACGCAAGGCGACAAGGTGCTGATGCCGCTG
GCGATTCAGGTTCATCATGCCGTTTGTGATGGCTTCCATGTCGGCAGAATGCTTAATGAATTACAACAGT
ACTGCGATGAGTGGCAGGGCGGGGCGTAATTTTTTTAAGGCAGTTATTGGTGCCCTTAAACGCCTGGTTG
CTACGCCTGAATAAGTGATAATAAGCGGATGAATGGCAGAAATTCGATGATAAGCTGTCAAACATGATGT
[125 nt withheld, positions 2591-2715]
C
[91 nt withheld, positions 2717-2807]
AGGGTGATGGTTCACGTAGTGGGCCAGCGCCCTGATAGACGGTTTTTCGCCCTTTGACGTTGGAGTCCAC
GTTCTTT
[37 nt withheld, positions 2885-2921]
ACCCTATCTCGGTCTATTCTTTTGATTTATAAGGGATTTTGCCGATTTCGGCCTATTGGTTAAAAAATGA
GCTGATTTAACAAAAATTTAACGCGAATTTTAACAAAATATTAACGCTTACAATTTTAACATTGTAGAAA
CGCATGTAAAACGACGGCCAGTGAATTGTAATACGACTCACTATAGGGTGAATTCCGCTTAGGACCTTAG
ATATTGATCTCAA
Features (pLannotate 1.2.2; 9 found; start..end, strand, type, name):
     12..725     -  CDS            λ repressor (ts): temperature-sensitive variant of the phage λ repressor; cIts; thermosensitivity is conferred by the A67T mutation
    849..867     -  promoter       SP6 promoter: promoter for bacteriophage SP6 RNA polymerase
   1014..1602    -  rep_origin     ori: high-copy-number ColE1/pMB1/pBR322/pUC origin of replication
   1717..1819    +  promoter       cat promoter: promoter of the E. coli cat gene encoding chloramphenicol acetyltransferase
   1820..2476    +  CDS            cat: CAT_ECOLX - Experimental evidence at protein level: Swiss-Prot protein existence level 1. This enzyme is an effector of chloramphenicol resistance in bacteria. From Escherichia coli. This protein is used as a marker in many commonly used cloning vectors, such as pACYC184.
   2564..2581    -  promoter       tet promoter (fragment): E. coli promoter for tetracycline efflux protein gene
   2592..3047    +  rep_origin     f1 ori (sequence partly withheld): f1 bacteriophage origin of replication; arrow indicates direction of (+) strand synthesis
   3066..3087    -  CDS            lacZα (fragment): LacZα fragment of β-galactosidase; lacZ fragment
   3090..3108    +  promoter       T7 promoter: promoter for bacteriophage T7 RNA polymerase
