[The description below was written by a language model from this plasmid's Addgene catalogue record and pLannotate feature annotations shown in this document.]
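Description:
pUPD3_PARTPRM_cI857_PR is a GoldenBraid2.0 level-0 part plasmid built in the pUPD3 domestication vector, part of a toolkit adapting GoldenBraid assembly for E. coli and other enteric bacteria. The 3.1 kb plasmid is maintained at high copy in E. coli through a ColE1/pUC-type origin and is selected with chloramphenicol via a cat gene driven by its own promoter. The backbone also carries an f1 phage origin, flanking T7 and SP6 promoters on either side of the cloning site, a short remnant of lacZα consistent with replacement of a blue/white screening cassette by the insert, and a small tet promoter fragment that has no evident function here.

The payload is a 797 bp promoter-class part comprising the temperature-sensitive phage λ repressor cI857 together with the λ PR promoter. The repressor coding sequence is annotated on the reverse strand and carries the A67T change that confers thermosensitivity. PR itself was not picked up by the automated annotation, but the record places it in the insert, presumably in the unannotated stretch adjacent to the start of cI, as in the native divergent λ arrangement. The catalogue lists the species as Escherichia coli, although these elements are of phage origin.

Functionally, the repressor binds the operators and silences PR at permissive low temperatures, while a shift to higher temperature inactivates it and releases transcription. Because the part is supplied without a ribosome binding site, it is intended to be combined by Golden Gate assembly with separate RBS, coding sequence and terminator parts to build heat-inducible transcriptional units without chemical inducers.
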