Addgene plasmid #243926: pUPD3_PARTPRM_cI857_PR
Purpose: GoldenBraid2.0 Temperature-Inducible promoter, not including ribosome binding site.
Depositing lab: Christophe Herman. Depositing organization: Baylor College of Medicine. Publication: GoldenBraid2.0 E. coli: a comprehensive and characterized toolkit for enterics. Cooke MB, Welch KT, Ramirez LD, Wen AX, Marciano DC, Herman C. Synth Biol (Oxf). 2025 Aug 14;10(1):ysaf015. doi: 10.1093/synbio/ysaf015. eCollection 2025. PubMed 40927394.
Backbone
  Vector backbone: pUPD3
  Vector type: Bacterial Expression
Growth in bacteria
  Bacterial resistance: Chloramphenicol, 25 μg/mL
  Growth temperature: 37°C
  Growth strain: DH5alpha
  Copy number: High Copy
Gene/Insert
  Gene/Insert name: cI857 and PR
  Species: Escherichia coli
  Insert size (bp): 797
  Cloning method: Golden Gate
Terms and licenses: Academic/Nonprofit Terms; Industry Terms: Not Available to Industry
How to cite: pUPD3_PARTPRM_cI857_PR was a gift from Christophe Herman (Addgene plasmid # 243926 ; http://n2t.net/addgene:243926 ; RRID:Addgene_243926)
